>Addgene plasmid #164130 | pSB235 | addgene full sequence | sequence record 335349 | Addgene NGS Result
GTTTCGACATCACTGTCTCATCAGAACGCAAAGCACATGCGTTGACCGCTGTGCTCAGTATCTCTATCAC
TGATAGGGATGTCAATCTCTATCACTGATAGGGAAAAAACTCTAGTATCTCCGGTAGACCAGAAACAAAA
AAACACCCCGAAGGGTGTTCAATAATTGGTTATTATCATTTGTACAGTTCATCCATACCATGCGTGATGC
CCGCTGCGGTTACGAACTCCAGCAGAACCATATGATCGCGTTTCTCGTTCGGATCTTTAGACAGAACGCT
TTGCGTGCTCAGATAGTGATTGTCTGGCAGCAGAACAGGACCATCACCGATTGGAGTGTTTTGCTGGTAG
TGATCAGCCAGCTGCACGCTGCCATCCTCCACGTTGTGGCGAATTTTAAAATTCGCTTTAATGCCATTTT
TTTGTTTATCGGCGGTGATGTAAACATTGTCGCTGATGTAATTGTATTCCAGCTTATGGCCCAGGATATT
GCCGTCTTCTTTAAAGTCAATGCCTTTCAGCTCAATGCGGTTTACCAGGGTATCGCCTTCAAATTTCACT
TCCGCACGCGTTTTGTACGTGCCGTCATCCTTAAAGGAAATCGTGCGTTCCTGCACATAGCCTTCCGGCA
TGGCGGACTTGAAGAAGTCATGCTGCTTCATATGGTCTGGATAACGAGCAAAGCACTGAACACCCCAAGT
CAGCGTCGTTACCAGAGTCGGCCAAGGTACCGGCAGTTTACCAGTAGTACAGATGAACTTCAGCGTCAGT
TTACCATTAGTTGCGTCACCTTCACCCTCGCCACGCACGGAAAACTTATGACCGTTGACATCACCATCCA
GTTCCACCAGAATAGGGACGACACCAGTGAACAGCTCTTCGCCTTTACGGCTACCGCTGCCGCTACCACG
GCCCAGCGGCACAAGGTTGACGACAAGATCTTCGACCTGCGAGGTCGCGACGAGGGACTTGGTCAAATCG
TACAACGATTTGCGCGAGGCCTCGGTGCTATTCGCAACGATTGTCACGTCGTGCGACCATACCTGAGTGT
AGCGCACTTTCGGAAGCTCGCCGCAGACGCTGGTGGAGCAATCAACGACGTCCGCCTGATCCAGTTTTAG
GTTGACGCGATACGCGGTCTTGGCTCCGTTTTGACGGAGCGAAGCCGTGAGGCGCAGCCGACCCACCAGA
GGCCCGACCTTCTCTTCGAAGATCTGACGGTCTGCGGTGGACTGGATCTCAGTCAGAGTGCGAGTAGCCT
CGCCGACCGAAAGAACGATGGTTTTGGACATCTAGTATTTGACCTCTTTCTCTTCCCGTGCTCATTATCT
CTATCACTGATAGGGATGTCAATCTCTATCACTGATAGGGAAAAAAGCCAACGGTGGAGTACTCTAGTAT
GCTCATGTTTGACAGCTTATCATCGATGCATAATGTGCCTGTCAAATGGACGAAGCAGGGATTCTGCAAA
CCCTATGCTACTCCCTCGAGCCGTCAATTGTCTGATTCGTTACCAATTATTAGGACCCACTTTCACATTT
AAGTTGTTTTTCTAATCCGCATATGATCAATTCAAGGCCGAATAAGAAGGCTGGCTCTGCACCTTGGTGA
TCAAATAATTCGATAGCTTGTCGTAATAATGGCGGCATACTATCAGTAGTAGGTGTTTCCCTTTCTTCTT
TAGCGACTTGATGCTCTTGATCTTCCAATACGCAACCTAAAGTAAAATGCCCCACAGCGCTGAGTGCATA
TAATGCATTCTCTAGTGAAAAACCTTGTTGGCATAAAAAGGCTAATTGATTTTCGAGAGTTTCATACTGT
TTTTCTGTAGGCCGTGTACCTAAATGTACTTTTGCTCCATCGCGATGACTTAGTAAAGCACATCTAAAAC
TTTTAGCGTTATTACGTAAAAAATCTTGCCAGCTTTCCCCTTCTAAAGGGCAAAAGTGAGTATGGTGCCT
ATCTAACATCTCAATGGCTAAGGCGTCGAGCAAAGCCCGCTTATTTTTTACATGCCAATACAATGTAGGC
TGCTCTACACCTAGCTTCTGGGCGAGTTTACGGGTTGTTAAACCTTCGATTCCGACCTCATTAAGCAGCT
CTAATGCGCTGTTAATCACTTTACTTTTATCTAATCTGGACATTTTTTTCCTCCTGGATTATCACTGCCC
GCTTTCCAGTCGGGAAACCTGTCGTGCCAGCTGCATTAATGAATCGGCCAACGCGCGGGGAGAGGCGGTT
TGCGTATTGGGCGCCAGGGTGGTTTTTCTTTTCACCAGTGAGACTGGCAACAGCTGATTGCCCTTCACCG
CCTGGCCCTGAGAGAGTTGCAGCAAGCGGTCCACGCTGGTTTGCCCCAGCAGGCGAAAATCCTGTTTGAT
GGTGGTTAACGGCGGGATATAACATGAGCTATCTTCGGTATCGTCGTATCCCACTACCGAGATATCCGCA
CCAACGCGCAGCCCGGACTCGGTAATGGCGCGCATTGCGCCCAGCGCCATCTGATCGTTGGCAACCAGCA
TCGCAGTGGGAACGATGCCCTCATTCAGCATTTGCATGGTTTGTTGAAAACCGGACATGGCACTCCAGTC
GCCTTCCCGTTCCGCTATCGGCTGAATTTGATTGCGAGTGAGATATTTATGCCAGCCAGCCAGACGCAGA
CGCGCCGAGACAGAACTTAATGGGCCCGCTAACAGCGCGATTTGCTGGTGACCCAATGCGACCAGATGCT
CCACGCCCAGTCGCGTACCGTCCTCATGGGAGTAAATAATACTGTTGATGGGTGTCTGGTCAGAGACATC
AAGAAATAACGCCGGAACATTAGTGCAGGCAGCTTCCACAGCAATGGCATCCTGGTCATCCAGCGGATAG
TTAATGATCAGCCCACTGACGCGTTGCGCGAGAAGATTGTGCACCGCCGCTTTACAGGCTTCGACGCCGC
TTCGTTCTACCATCGACACCACCACGCTGGCACCCAGTTGATCGGCGCGAGATTTAATCGCCGCGACAAT
TTGCGACGGCGCGTGCAGGGCCAGACTGGAGGTGGCAACGCCAATCAGCAACGACTGTTTGCCCGCCAGT
TGTTGTGCCACGCGGTTGGGAATGTAATTCAGCTCCACCATCGCCGCTTCCACTTTTTCCCGCGTTTTCG
CAGAAACGTGGCTGGCCTGGTTCACCACGCGGGAAACGGTCATATAAGAGACACCGGCATACTCTGCGAC
ATCGTATAACGTTACTGGTTTCATATTCACCACCCTGAATTGACTCTCTTCCGGGCGCTATCATGCCATA
CCGCGAAAGGTTTTGCGCCATTCGATGGCGCGCCGCCATTGGACCAAAACGAAAAAAGGCCCCCCTTTCG
GGAGGCCTCTTTTCTGGAATTTGGTACCGAGCTCTAGAAGCGGCCGCGAATTCCAGAAATCATCCTTAGC
GAAAGCTAAGGATTTTTTTTATCTGAAATTCTGCCTCGTGATACGCCTATTTTTATAGGTTAATGTCATG
ATAATAATGGTTTCTTAGACGTCAGGTGGCATTGTGTCTCAAAATCTCTGATGTACATTGCACAAGATAA
AAATATATCATCATGAACAATAAAACTGTCTGCTTACATAAACAGTAATACAAGGGGTGTTATGAGCCAT
ATTCAACGGGAAACGTCTTGCTCCAGGCCGCGATTAAATTCCAACATGGATGCTGATTTATATGGGTATA
AATGGGCTCGCGATAATGTCGGGCAATCAGGTGCGACAATCTATCGATTGTATGGGAAGCCCGATGCGCC
AGAGTTGTTTCTGAAACATGGCAAAGGTAGCGTTGCCAATGATGTTACAGATGAGATGGTCAGACTAAAC
TGGCTGACGGAATTTATGCCTCTTCCGACCATCAAGCATTTTATCCGTACTCCTGATGATGCATGGTTAC
TCACCACTGCGATCCCCGGGAAAACAGCATTCCAGGTATTAGAAGAATATCCTGATTCAGGTGAAAATAT
TGTTGATGCGCTGGCAGTGTTCCTGCGCCGGTTGCATTCGATTCCTGTTTGTAATTGTCCTTTTAACAGC
GATCGCGTATTTCGTCTCGCTCAGGCGCAATCACGAATGAATAACGGTTTGGTTGATGCGAGTGATTTTG
ATGACGAGCGTAATGGCTGGCCTGTTGAACAAGTCTGGAAAGAAATGCATAAGCTTTTGCCATTCTCACC
GGATTCAGTCGTCACTCATGGTGATTTCTCACTTGATAACCTTATTTTTGACGAGGGGAAATTAATAGGT
TGTATTGATGTTGGACGAGTCGGAATCGCAGACCGATACCAGGATCTTGCCATCCTATGGAACTGCCTCG
GTGAGTTTTCTCCTTCATTACAGAAACGGCTTTTTCAAAAATATGGTATTGATAATCCTGATATGAATAA
ATTGCAGTTTCATTTGATGCTCGATGAGTTTTTCTAAGGTAACTGTCAGACCAAGTTTACTCATATATAC
TTTAGATTGATTTTTCGTTCCACTGAGCGTCAGACCCCCTGTCAGACCAAGTTTACTCATATATACTTTA
GATTGATTTAAAACTTCATTTTTAATTTAAAAGGATCTAGGTGAAGATCCTTTTTGATAATCGGTACGGG
TTTTGCTGCCCGCAAACGGGCTGTTCTGGTGTTGCTAGTTTGTTATCAGAATCGCAGATCCGGCTTCAGC
CGGTTTGCCGGCTGAAAGCGCTATTTCTTCCAGAATTGCCATGATTTTTTCCCCACGGGAGGCGTCACTG
GCTCCCGTGTTGTCGGCAGCTTTGATTCGATAAGCAGCATCGCCTGTTTCAGGCTGTCTATGTGTGACTG
TTGAGCTGTAACAAGTTGTCTCAGGTGTTCAATTTCATGTTCTAGTTGCTTTGTTTTACTGGTTTCACCT
GTTCTATTAGGTGTTACATGCTGTTCATCTGTTACATTGTCGATCTGTTCATGGTGAACAGCTTTGAATG
CACCAAAAACTCGTAAAAGCTCTGATGTATCTATCTTTTTTACACCGTTTTCATCTGTGCATATGGACAG
TTTTCCCTTTGATATGTAACGGTGAACAGTTGTTCTACTTTTGTTTGTTAGTCTTGATGCTTCACTGATA
GATACAAGAGCCATAAGAACCTCAGATCCTTCCGTATTTAGCCAGTATGTTCTCTAGTGTGGTTCGTTGT
TTTTGCGTGAGCCATGAGAACGAACCATTGAGATCATACTTACTTTGCATGTCACTCAAAAATTTTGCCT
CAAAACTGGTGAGCTGAATTTTTGCAGTTAAAGCATCGTGTAGTGTTTTTCTTAGTCCGTTATGTAGGTA
GGAATCTGATGTAATGGTTGTTGGTATTTTGTCACCATTCATTTTTATCTGGTTGTTCTCAAGTTCGGTT
ACGAGATCCATTTGTCTATCTAGTTCAACTTGGAAAATCAACGTATCAGTCGGGCGGCCTCGCTTATCAA
CCACCAATTTCATATTGCTGTAAGTGTTTAAATCTTTACTTATTGGTTTCAAAACCCATTGGTTAAGCCT
TTTAAACTCATGGTAGTTATTTTCAAGCATTAACATGAACTTAAATTCATCAAGGCTAATCTCTATATTT
GCCTTGTGAGTTTTCTTTTGTGTTAGTTCTTTTAATAACCACTCATAAATCCTCATAGAGTATTTGTTTT
CAAAAGACTTAACATGTTCCAGATTATATTTTATGAATTTTTTTAACTGGAAAAGATAAGGCAATATCTC
TTCACTAAAAACTAATTCTAATTTTTCGCTTGAGAACTTGGCATAGTTTGTCCACTGGAAAATCTCAAAG
CCTTTAACCAAAGGATTCCTGATTTCCACAGTTCTCGTCATCAGCTCTCTGGTTGCTTTAGCTAATACAC
CATAAGCATTTTCCCTACTGATGTTCATCATCTGAGCGTATTGGTTATAAGTGAACGATACCGTCCGTTC
TTTCCTTGTAGGGTTTTCAATCGTGGGGTTGAGTAGTGCCACACAGCATAAAATTAGCTTGGTTTCATGC
TCCGTTAAGTCATAGCGACTAATCGCTAGTTCATTTGCTTTGAAAACAACTAATTCAGACATACATCTCA
ATTGGTCTAGGTGATTTTAATCACTATACCAATTGAGATGGGCTAGTCAATGATAATTACTAGTCATTTT
CCTTTGAGTTGTGGGTATCTGTAAATTCTGCTAGACCTTTGCTGGAAAACTTGTAAATTCTGCTAGACCC
TCTGTAAATTCCGCTAGACCTTTGTGTGTTTTTTTTGTTTATATTCAAGTGGTTATAATTTATAGAATAA
AGAAAGAATAAAAAAAGATAAAAAGAATAGATCCCAGCCCTGTGTATAACTCACTACTTTAGTCAGTTCC
GCAGTATTACAAAAGGATGTCGCAAACGCTGTTTGCTCCTCTACAAAACAGACCTTAAAACCCTAAAGGC
TTAAGTAGCACCCTCGCAAGCTCGGGCAAATCGCTGAATATTCCTTTTGTCTCCGACCATCAGGCACCTG
AGTCGCTGTCTTTTTCGTGACATTCAGTTCGCTGCGCTCACGGCTCTGGCAGTGAATGGGGGTAAATGGC
ACTACAGGCGCCTTTTATGGATTCATGCAAGGAAACTACCCATAATACAAGAAAAGCCCGTCACGGGCTT
CTCAGGGCGTTTTATGGCGGGTCTGCTATGTGGTGCTATCTGACTTTTTGCTGTTCAGCAGTTCCTGCCC
TCTGATTTTCCAGTCTGACCACTTCGGATTATCCCGTGACAGGTCATTCAGACTGGCTAATGCACCCAGT
AAGGCAGCGGTATCATCAACAGGCTTACCCGTCTTACTGTCATTACCGCCTTTGAGTGAGCTGATACCGC
TCGCCGCAGCCGAACGACCGAGCGCAGCGAGTCAGTGAGCGAGGAAGCCTGCATAACGCGAAGTAATCTT
TTCGGTTTTAAAGAAAAAGGGCAGGGTGGTGACACCTTGCCCTTTTTTGCCGGACTGCAGCGGCCGCTAC
TAGTACCTTTGGTCGAAAAAAAAAGCCCGCACTGTCAGGTGCGGGCTTTTTTCTGTGTTTCCTTATTACT
TGTACAGCTCGTCCATGCCGCCGGTGGAGTGGCGGCCCTCGGCGCGTTCGTACTGTTCCACGATGGTGTA
GTCCTCGTTGTGGGAGGTGATGTCCAACTTGATGTTGACGTTGTAGGCGCCGGGCAGCTGCACGGGCTTC
TTGGCCTTGTAGGTGGTCTTGACCTCAGCGTCGTAGTGGCCGCCGTCCTTCAGCTTCAGCCTCTGCTTGA
TCTCGCCCTTCAGGGCGCCGTCCTCGGGGTACATCCGCTCGGAGGAGGCCTCCCAGCCCATGGTCTTCTT
CTGCATTACGGGGCCGTCGGAGGGGAAGTTGGTGCCGCGCAGCTTCACCTTGTAGATGAACTCGCCGTCC
TGCAAGGAGGAGTCCTGGGTCACGGTCACCACGCCGCCGTCCTCGAAGTTCATCACGCGCTCCCACTTGA
AGCCCTCGGGGAAGGACAGCTTCAAGTAGTCGGGGATGTCGGCGGGGTGCTTCACGTAGGCCTTGGAGCC
GTACATGAACTGAGGGGACAGGATGTCCCAGGCGAAGGGCAGGGGGCCACCCTTGGTCACCTTCAGCTTG
GCGGTCTGGGTGCCCTCGTAGGGGCGGCCCTCGCCCTCGCCCTCGATCTCGAACTCGTGGCCGTTCACGG
AGCCCTCCATGTGCACCTTGAAGCGCATGAACTCCTTGATGATGGCCATGTTATCCTCCTCGCCCTTGCT
CACGCTACCGCTGCCGCTACCACGCTGTGTACCCGGACAAACACCATTAATCAGCAGGAAGGTAAATTCT
TCAATATCCTGTTCAACGGTCAGCTGTTCGGTCAGCAGGCGATACCAACAAAAACCAAAAATCATATCCA
GCAGCAGTTCACGATTGGTATCTTTCGGCAGTTCACCATTGCTAATGGCATTTTCAACCAGTTTTTTCGG
CATCTCACGACGACGTTCCATAAACTGATCTTTCAGCTGGGTCAGGGTTGCAGGGTCCAGCTGTGCTTCT
GCAATAACACAACGAAATGCTTCACCACAAATGGTTTCACGCCAAACTTTCCACAGATTACGCAGCAGAA
AATCCAGATCGGCTTTAAAGCTACCCAGATCCGGAAATTTACGCACCTGTTCGCTTTCATTTTCATACAC
TTCGGCAATCAGTGCTGCTTTATTGGTCCACCAACGATAAATGGTCGGTTTGCTTGCACCGGCACGACGT
GCAACGCTTTCAATGCTCAGACCGCTATAACCACATTCTTTCAGGATTTCAATGGTGCTGGTCAGAATTG
CTTTATGGGTATGCGGACTACGCAGGCTACCAATGCTGCTACGGCTCGGGGTACGTGCCATCTAGTATTT
CAGCCTTTCAAACATAGTCCATAGCTCCTTAAACAAAATTATTTGTAGAGGCG
Features (pLannotate 1.2.2; 18 found; start..end, strand, type, name):
     50..104     -  promoter       PLtetO-1 promoter (fragment): modified phage lambda PL promoter with tet operator sites (Lutz and Bujard, 1997)
    179..889     -  CDS            superfolder GFP: GFP variant that folds robustly even when fused to poorly folded proteins (Pédelacq et al., 2006)
    908..1288    -  CDS            COAT_BPPP7: Experimental evidence at protein level: Swiss-Prot protein existence level 1. Forms the phage shell; binds to the phage RNA. From Pseudomonas phage PP7 (Bacteriophage PP7).
   1328..1347    -  promoter       H1-2O2 promoter (fragment): doxycycline-inducible variant of the human H1 RNA promoter (Henriksen et al., 2007)
   1353..1371    -  protein_bind   tet operator: tetO; bacterial operator O2 for the tetR and tetA genes tetracycline repressor TetR
   1409..1427    +  promoter       tet promoter (fragment): E. coli promoter for tetracycline efflux protein gene
   1523..2143    -  CDS            tetR: TETR2_ECOLX - Experimental evidence at protein level: Swiss-Prot protein existence level 1. TetR is the repressor of the tetracycline resistance element; its N-terminal region forms a helix-turn-helix structure and binds DNA. Binding of tetracycline to TetR reduces the repressor affinity for the tetracycline resistance gene (tetA) promoter operator sites. From Escherichia coli.
   2162..3243    -  CDS            lacI (fragment): lac repressor; lacI; The lac repressor binds to the lac operator to inhibit transcription in E. coli. This inhibition can be relieved by adding lactose or isopropyl-β-D-thiogalactopyranoside (IPTG).
   3245..3318    -  promoter       lacI promoter (fragment): lacI
   3392..3413    -  misc_feature   BioBrick prefix: BioBrick prefix for parts that do not start with "ATG"
   3416..3459    +  terminator     bacterial terminator: putative bacterial transcription terminator
   3632..4447    +  CDS            KanR: aminoglycoside phosphotransferase; aph(3')-Ia; confers resistance to kanamycin in bacteria or G418 (Geneticin®) in eukaryotes
   5132..6082    -  CDS            Rep101: RepA protein needed for replication with the pSC101 origin; rep101
   6130..6352    -  rep_origin     pSC101 ori: low-copy replication origin that requires the Rep101 protein
   6927..6984    -  terminator     his operon terminator: This putative transcriptin terminator from the E. coli his operon has a 2-bp deletion introduced during synthesis. Its efficiency has not been determined.
   6985..7005    -  misc_feature   BioBrick suffix: universal suffix for all parts
   7067..7773    -  CDS            mCherry (fragment): monomeric derivative of DsRed fluorescent protein (Shaner et al., 2004) mammalian codon-optimized
   8448..50      -  ncRNA          Hammerhead 3 (across the origin): Accession: RF00008 - Hammerhead ribozyme (type III)
