[The description below was written by a language model from this plasmid's Addgene catalogue record and pLannotate feature annotations shown in this document.]
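Description:
pSB235 is a low-copy bacterial expression plasmid built on a pSC101-Kan backbone. It replicates from the pSC101 origin with its required Rep101 (RepA) initiator protein and is selected with kanamycin through the aph(3')-Ia KanR gene. The catalogue describes it as a synthetic PhlF-RFP expression plasmid driven by Ptet and assembled by Gibson cloning. It was deposited with a study on single-cell measurement of plasmid copy number and promoter activity.

The annotated full sequence (about 8.5 kb) shows more than the catalogue summary suggests. An mCherry-like red fluorescent protein coding region lies on the reverse strand, followed by a BioBrick suffix and a his operon terminator. About 670 nt between it and a hammerhead ribozyme spanning the sequence origin are unannotated. This gap plausibly holds the PhlF repressor portion of the fusion, but PhlF was not called by the annotation tool, so this cannot be confirmed from the table. The ribozyme sits directly downstream of a PLtetO-1 promoter fragment, an arrangement consistent with a self-cleaving insulator that standardises the 5' end of the transcript.

A second reverse-strand cassette, not mentioned in the catalogue, encodes the PP7 bacteriophage coat protein next to superfolder GFP. Tet operator and tet promoter fragments lie upstream of it. PP7 coat protein binds a specific RNA hairpin, so a PP7–GFP fusion of this kind is commonly used to label tagged transcripts in living cells, though the record does not state this role. The plasmid also carries tetR and lacI downstream of a lacI promoter fragment. TetR would make the tet-regulated promoters inducible with tetracycline analogues, whereas no lac-regulated promoter is annotated here.
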