Addgene plasmid #164130: pSB235
Purpose: PhlF-RFP expression plasmid
Depositing lab: Christopher Voigt. Depositing organization: Massachusetts Institute of Technology. Publication: Single-cell measurement of plasmid copy number and promoter activity. Shao B, Rammohan J, Anderson DA, Alperovich N, Ross D, Voigt CA. Nat Commun. 2021 Mar 5;12(1):1475. doi: 10.1038/s41467-021-21734-y. PubMed 33674569.
Backbone
  Vector backbone: pSC101-Kan
  Vector type: Bacterial Expression
Growth in bacteria
  Bacterial resistance: Kanamycin, 50 μg/mL
  Growth temperature: 37°C
  Growth strain: NEB Stable
  Copy number: Low Copy
Gene/Insert
  Gene/Insert name: PhlF-RFP
  Species: Synthetic
  Promoter: Ptet
  Cloning method: Gibson Cloning
  Sequencing primers: 5′ unknown; 3′ unknown
Terms and licenses: Academic/Nonprofit Terms; Industry Terms: Not Available to Industry
How to cite: pSB235 was a gift from Christopher Voigt (Addgene plasmid # 164130 ; http://n2t.net/addgene:164130 ; RRID:Addgene_164130)
